>Addgene plasmid #160149 | 7 pCOLI_A_3C_C_STREP | addgene full sequence | sequence record 316890 | Addgene NGS Result
CGCTACCAGCGGTGGTTTGTTTGCCGGATCAAGAGCTACCAACTCTTTTTCCGAAGGTAACTGGCTTCAG
CAGAGCGCAGATACCAAATACTGTCCTTCTAGTGTAGCCGTAGTTAGGCCACCACTTCAAGAACTCTGTA
GCACCGCCTACATACCTCGCTCTGCTAATCCTGTTACCAGTGGCTGCTGCCAGTGGCGATAAGTCGTGTC
TTACCGGGTTGGACTCAAGACGATAGTTACCGGATAAGGCGCAGCGGTCGGGCTGAACGGGGGGTTCGTG
CACACAGCCCAGCTTGGAGCGAACGACCTACACCGAACTGAGATACCTACAGCGTGAGCTATGAGAAAGC
GCCACGCTTCCCGAAGGGAGAAAGGCGGACAGGTATCCGGTAAGCGGCAGGGTCGGAACAGGAGAGCGCA
CGAGGGAGCTTCCAGGGGGAAACGCCTGGTATCTTTATAGTCCTGTCGGGTTTCGCCACCTCTGACTTGA
GCGTCGATTTTTGTGATGCTCGTCAGGGGGGCGGAGCCTATGGAAAAACGCCAGCAACGCGGCCTTTTTA
CGGTTCCTGGCCTTTTGCTGGCCTTTTGCTCACATGTTCTTTCCTGCGTTATCCCCTGATTCTGTGGATA
ACCGTATTACCGCCTTTGAGTGAGCTGATACCGCTCGCCGCAGCCGAACGACCGAGCGCAGCGAGTCAGT
GAGCGAGGAAGCGGAAGAGCGCCTGATGCGGTATTTTCTCCTTACGCATCTGTGCGGTATTTCACACCGC
AATGGTGCACTCTCAGTACAATCTGCTCTGATGCCGCATAGTTAAGCCAGTATACACTCCGCTATCGCTA
CGTGACTGGGTCATGGCTGCGCCCCGACACCCGCCAACACCCGCTGACGCGCCCTGACGGGCTTGTCTGC
TCCCGGCATCCGCTTACAGACAAGCTGTGACCGTCTCCGGGAGCTGCATGTGTCAGAGGTTTTCACCGTC
ATCACCGAAACGCGCGAGGCAGCTGCGGTAAAGCTCATCAGCGTGGTCGTGAAGCGATTCACAGATGTCT
GCCTGTTCATCCGCGTCCAGCTCGTTGAGTTTCTCCAGAAGCGTTAATGTCTGGCTTCTGATAAAGCGGG
CCATGTTAAGGGCGGTTTTTTCCTGTTTGGTCACTGATGCCTCCGTGTAAGGGGGATTTCTGTTCATGGG
GTAATGATACCGATGAAACGAGAGAGGATGCTCACGATACGGGTTACTGATGATGAACATGCCCGGTTAC
TGGAACGTTGTGAGGGTAAACAACTGGCGGTATGGATGCGGCGGGACCAGAGAAAAATCACTCAGGGTCA
ATGCCAGCGCTTCGTTAATACAGATGTAGGTGTTGGCACCATGCATCGATCCCGCGAAATTAATACGACT
CACTATAGGGAGACCACAACGGTTTCCCTCCGGCTCCGGAAATAATTTTGTTTAACTTTAAGAAGGAGAC
TGGATCCGAATCTAGAGCCTGCAGTCTCGACAAGCTTGGAAGCGGATCTGGATCTGGAAGCAGCGCCAGC
GCTCTGGAAGTTCTGTTCCAGGGGCCCGGTAGCTGGAGTCATCCCCAATTTGAGAAAGGTGGAGGTTCCG
GAGGTGGATCGGGAGGTTCGGCGTGGAGCCACCCGCAGTTCGAAAAATAATAAGTCGAGAAGTACTAGAG
GATGTACAACGCGTGCGCGCTGATCCGGCTGCTAACAAAGCCCGAAAGGAAGCTGAGTTGGCTGCTGCCA
CCGCTGAGCAATAACTAGCATAACCCCTTGGGGCCTCTAAACGGGTCTTGAGGGGTTTTTTGCTGAAAGG
AGGAACTATATCGGGATTAGCCCGCCTAATGAGCGGGCTTTTTTTTAATTCCCCTATTTGTTTATTTTTC
TAAATACATTCAAATATGTATCCGCTCATGAGACAATAACCCTGATAAATGCTTCAATAATATTGAAAAA
GGAAGAGTATGAGTATTCAACATTTCCGTGTCGCCCTTATTCCCTTTTTTGCGGCATTTTGCCTTCCTGT
TTTTGCTCACCCAGAAACGCTCGTGAAAGTAAAAGACGCAGAGGACCAATTGGGGGCACGAGTGGGATAC
ATAGAACTGGACTTGAATAGCGGTAAAATCCTTGAGAGTTTTCGCCCTGAAGAGCGTTTTCCAATGATGA
GCACTTTCAAAGTTCTGCTATGTGGAGCAGTATTATCCCGTGTAGATGCGGGGCAAGAGCAACTCGGACG
ACGAATACACTATTCGCAGAATGACTTGGTTGAATACTCCCCAGTGACAGAAAAGCACCTTACGGACGGA
ATGATGGTAAGAGAATTATGTAGTGCCGCCATAACGATGAGTGATAACACTGCGGCGAACTTACTTCTGA
CAACCATCGGTGGACCGAAGGAATTAACCGCTTTTTTGCACAATATGGGAGACCATGTAACTCGCCTTGA
CCGTTGGGAACCAGAACTGAATGAAGCCATACCAAACGACGAGCGAGACACCACAATGCCTGCGGCAATG
GCAACAACATTACGCAAACTATTAACTGGCGAACTACTTACTCTGGCTTCACGGCAACAATTAATAGACT
GGCTTGAAGCGGATAAAGTTGCAGGACCACTACTGCGTTCGGCACTTCCTGCTGGCTGGTTTATTGCTGA
TAAATCTGGGGCAGGAGAGCGTGGTTCACGGGGTATCATTGCCGCACTTGGACCAGATGGTAAGCCTTCC
CGTATCGTAGTTATCTACACGACGGGTAGTCAGGCAACTATGGACGAACGAAATAGACAGATTGCTGAAA
TAGGGGCTTCACTGATTAAGCATTGGTAAACCGATACAATTAAAGGCTCCTTTTGGAGCCTTTTTTTTTG
GACGGACCGGTAGAAAAGATCAAAGGATCTTCTTGAGATCCTTTTTTTCTGCGCGTAATCTGCTGCTTGC
AAACAAAAAAACCAC
Features (pLannotate 1.2.2; 12 found; start..end, strand, type, name):
    722..861     -  misc_feature   bom: basis of mobility region from pBR322
    963..1154    -  CDS            rop: Rop protein, which maintains plasmids at low copy number; rop
   1194..1304    +  CDS            mbeC (fragment): MBEC_ECOLX - Experimental evidence at protein level: Swiss-Prot protein existence level 1. Required for efficient mobilization of ColE1 plasmid and is thus essential to promote the specific transfer of the plasmid during conjugation. Probably functions by inducing DNA bending, helping the MbeA relaxase to melt the DNA around the nic site and cleave the phosphodiester bond. Binds specifically double-stranded DNA (dsDNA) containing the ColE1 oriT but does not recognize the inverted repeat (IR). From Escherichia coli.
   1391..1409    +  promoter       T7 promoter: promoter for bacteriophage T7 RNA polymerase
   1447..1469    +  RBS            RBS: efficient ribosome binding site from bacteriophage T7 gene 10 (Olins and Rangwala, 1989)
   1634..1656    +  CDS            Strep-Tag II (fragment): peptide that binds Strep-Tactin®, an engineered form of streptavidin
   1708..1757    +  CDS            SET1 (fragment): solubility-enhancement tag derived from T7 phage gene 10B
   1765..1812    +  terminator     T7 terminator: transcription terminator for bacteriophage T7 RNA polymerase
   1877..1968    +  promoter       AmpR promoter: bla
   1969..2826    +  CDS            bla: BLAT_ECOLX - Experimental evidence at protein level: Swiss-Prot protein existence level 1. TEM-type are the most prevalent beta-lactamases in enterobacteria; they hydrolyze the beta-lactam bond in susceptible beta-lactam antibiotics, thus conferring resistance to penicillins and cephalosporins. TEM-3 and TEM-4 are capable of hydrolyzing cefotaxime and ceftazidime. TEM-5 is capable of hydrolyzing ceftazidime. TEM-6 is capable of hydrolyzing ceftazidime and aztreonam. TEM-8/CAZ-2, TEM- 16/CAZ-7 and TEM-24/CAZ-6 are markedly active against ceftazidime. IRT- 4 shows resistance to beta-lactamase in
   2833..2872    +  terminator     fd terminator: central terminator from bacteriophage fd (Otsuka and Kunisawa, 1982)
   2903..536     +  rep_origin     ori (across the origin): high-copy-number ColE1/pMB1/pBR322/pUC origin of replication
