[The description below was written by a language model from this plasmid's Addgene catalogue record and pLannotate feature annotations shown in this document.]
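Description:
7 pCOLI_A_3C_C_STREP is an empty bacterial expression backbone from the InteBac vector suite, an integrated set of bacterial and baculovirus expression plasmids. It is derived from pST50Trc and carries a custom multiple cloning site that keeps it compatible with the rest of the system. The sequenced plasmid is small (about 3 kb). It replicates from a ColE1/pMB1-type origin, and the rop gene and the pBR322 bom (basis of mobility) region are also present. Rop restrains copy number, which fits the catalogue's "low copy" designation even though the automated annotation gives the origin a generic high-copy label. Selection is by ampicillin, through a TEM beta-lactamase gene (bla) driven by its own promoter and followed by a phage fd terminator. A short mbeC fragment is also annotated, most likely a remnant of ColE1-derived backbone sequence.

The expression cassette consists of a T7 promoter, the efficient T7 gene 10 ribosome binding site, the cloning region, and a T7 terminator, so expression requires a host that supplies T7 RNA polymerase. An open reading frame inserted by Gibson assembly is fused at its C-terminus to a 3C protease recognition site followed by a tandem (2x) Strep-tag II. This allows affinity capture on Strep-Tactin resin and later removal of the tag by 3C cleavage. The feature table detects only a partial Strep-tag II match and does not annotate the 3C site. It also reports a short "SET1" fragment just upstream of the terminator, which may simply reflect T7 gene 10-derived sequence rather than a functional solubility tag. No insert is present, and the vector is intended as a recipient for genes of interest for recombinant protein production in E. coli.
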