Addgene plasmid #160149: 7 pCOLI_A_3C_C_STREP
Purpose: (Empty Backbone) C-term 2xStrepII 3C cleavable Amp resistant bacterial expression vector
Depositing lab: John Weir. Depositing organization: Friedrich Miescher Laboratory. Publication: InteBac - An integrated bacterial and baculovirus expression vector suite. Altmannova V, Blaha A, Astrinidis S, Reichle H, Weir JR. Protein Sci. 2020 Sep 21. doi: 10.1002/pro.3957. PubMed 32955754.
Backbone
  Vector backbone: pST50Trc
  Modifications to backbone: Custom MCS added to the vector for full compatibility within the InteBac system. C-term 3C cleavable 2xStrep-II tag added.
  Vector type: Bacterial Expression
  Promoter: T7
  Tag / fusion protein: 2xStrepII (C terminal on backbone)
Growth in bacteria
  Bacterial resistance: Ampicillin, 100 μg/mL
  Growth temperature: 37°C
  Growth strain: DH5alpha
  Copy number: Low Copy
Gene/Insert
  Cloning method: Gibson Cloning
  Sequencing primers: 5′ T7_fwd; 3′ T7_rev
Terms and licenses: Academic/Nonprofit Terms; Industry Terms: Not Available to Industry
How to cite: 7 pCOLI_A_3C_C_STREP was a gift from John Weir (Addgene plasmid # 160149 ; http://n2t.net/addgene:160149 ; RRID:Addgene_160149)
